Addgene plasmid #217503: pSEVAb867
Purpose: pSEVAb (SEVA 3.1), Type IIS compatible plasmid with sfGFP under the BBa_J23119 promoter, pSEVAb86 backbone, p15A ori
Depositing lab: Nico Claassens. Depositing organization: Wageningen University, Department Agrotechnology & Food Sciences. Publication: MOSAIC: A Highly Efficient, One-Step Recombineering Approach to Plasmid Editing and Diversification. van den Brink M, Althuis TY, Danelon C, Claassens NJ. ACS Synth Biol. 2025 Jun 5. doi: 10.1021/acssynbio.4c00657. PubMed 40471122.
Backbone
  Vector backbone: pSEVAb86
  Vector type: Synthetic Biology
Growth in bacteria
  Bacterial resistance: Apramycin, 50 μg/mL
  Growth temperature: 37°C
  Growth strain: DH5alpha
  Copy number: High Copy
Gene/Insert
  Gene/Insert name: superfolder green fluorescent protein (sfGFP)
  Species: Aequorea victoria
  Mutation: S30R, Y39N, F64L, S65T, Q80R, F99S, N105T, Y145F, M153T, V163A, I171V, and A206V
  Cloning method: Golden Gate
Terms and licenses: Academic/Nonprofit Terms; Industry Terms: Not Available to Industry
How to cite: pSEVAb867 was a gift from Nico Claassens (Addgene plasmid # 217503 ; http://n2t.net/addgene:217503 ; RRID:Addgene_217503)
