[The description below was written by a language model from this plasmid's Addgene catalogue record and pLannotate feature annotations shown in this document.]
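Description:
pSEVAb867 is a small (about 3 kb) bacterial synthetic-biology plasmid from the pSEVAb collection, a Type IIS (Golden Gate) compatible version of the SEVA 3.1 modular vector standard. It is built on the pSEVAb86 backbone, which combines an apramycin resistance marker (ApmR, the aac(3)-IV aminoglycoside acetyltransferase) with a p15A origin of replication. The catalogue lists it as high copy, although p15A is generally regarded as a medium-copy origin that is compatible with ColE1-type plasmids in the same cell. The annotation also picks up a short fragment matching the RSF origin, which is probably a similarity hit near the p15A region rather than a second functional replicon. An incP oriT lies between the resistance gene and the origin, so the plasmid can be mobilised by conjugation when transfer functions are supplied in trans.

The cargo is a constitutive reporter cassette. A BBa_J23119 promoter, a strong synthetic sigma70 promoter from the Anderson series, drives superfolder GFP, the fast-folding, robustly fluorescent Aequorea victoria GFP variant carrying the listed set of folding and chromophore mutations. The cassette is framed by BioBrick prefix and suffix sequences and is insulated by transcription terminators on both sides: rrnB T1 and a short terminator fragment upstream, and a his operon terminator fragment plus lambda t0 downstream. This limits read-through into or out of the cargo position.

The associated publication describes a one-step recombineering method for plasmid editing and diversification. The record does not state this plasmid's specific role there, but a constitutively fluorescent plasmid would suit use as a target or readout, or as a general sfGFP reporter and modular cloning chassis.
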