Features (pLannotate 1.2.2; 12 found; start..end, strand, type, name):
    590..645     +  rep_origin     RSF ori (fragment): Plasmids containing the RSF 1030 origin of replication can be propagated in E. coli cells that contain additional plasmids with compatible origins.
    680..766     -  terminator     rrnB T1 terminator: Escherichia coli rrnB; transcription terminator T1 from the E. coli rrnB gene
    781..803     -  terminator     bacterial terminator (fragment): putative bacterial transcription terminator
    806..827     +  misc_feature   BioBrick prefix: BioBrick prefix for parts that do not start with "ATG"
    828..853     +  promoter       J23119(SpeI) promoter (fragment): bacterial promoter (Registry of Standard Biological Parts BBa J23119) modified to end with an SpeI site
    889..1602    +  CDS            Superfolder GFP: Superfolder GFP is a basic (constitutively fluorescent) green fluorescent protein published in 2005, derived from Aequorea victoria. It is reported to be a very rapidly-maturing weak dimer.
   1609..1629    +  misc_feature   BioBrick suffix: universal suffix for all parts
   1630..1650    +  terminator     his operon terminator (fragment): This putative transcriptin terminator from the E. coli his operon has a 2-bp deletion introduced during synthesis. Its efficiency has not been determined.
   1655..1749    +  terminator     lambda t0 terminator: transcription terminator from phage lambda
   1856..2656    +  CDS            ApmR: aminoglycoside 3-N-acetyltransferase type IV ; aac(3)IV; confers resistance to apramycin (Paget and Davies, 1996)
   2832..2940    +  oriT           oriT: incP origin of transfer
   2987..502     +  rep_origin     p15A ori (across the origin): Plasmids containing the medium-copy-number p15A origin of replication can be propagated in E. coli cells that contain a second plasmid with the ColE1 origin.
>Addgene plasmid #217503 | pSEVAb867 | addgene full sequence | sequence record 444286 | Addgene NGS Result
AAAAAACCGCCTTGCAGGGCGGTTTTTCGAAGGTTCTCTGAGCTACCAACTCTTTGAACCGAGGTAACTG
GCTTGGAGGAGCGCAGTCACCAAAACTTGTCCTTTCAGTTTAGCCTTAACCGGCGCATGACTTCAAGACT
AACTCCTCTAAATCAATTACCAGTGGCTGCTGCCAGTGGTGCTTTTGCATGTCTTTCCGGGTTGGACTCA
AGACGATAGTTACCGGATAAGGCGCAGCGGTCGGACTGAACGGGGGGTTCGTGCATACAGTCCAGCTTGG
AGCGAACTGCCTACCCGGAACTGAGTGTCAGGCGTGGAATGAGACAAACGCGGCCATAACAGCGGAATGA
CACCGGTAAACCGAAAGGCAGGAACAGGAGAGCGCACGAGGGAGCCGCCAGGGGGAAACGCCTGGTATCT
TTATAGTCCTGTCGGGTTTCGCCACCACTGATTTGAGCGTCAGATTTCGTGATGCTTGTCAGGGGGGCGG
AGCCTATGGAAAAACGGCTTTGCCGCGGCCCTCTCACTTCCCTGTTAAGTATCTTCCTGGCATCTTCCAG
GAAATCTCCGCCCCGTTCGTAAGCCATTTCCGCTCGCCGCAGTCGAACGACCGAGCGTAGCGAGTCAGTG
AGCGAGGAAGCGGAATATATCCGGCGCGCCCAGCTGTCTAGGGCGGCGGATTTGTCCTACTCAGGAGAGC
GTTCACCGACAAACAACAGATAAAACGAAAGGCCCAGTCTTTCGACTGAGCCTTTCGTTTTATTTGATGC
CTTTAATTAATAGCTTTCGCTAAGGATGATTTCTGGAATTCGCGGCCGCTTCTAGAGTTGACGGCTAGCT
CAGTCCTAGGTATTGTGCTAGCTACTAGAGAAAGAGGAGAAATACTAGATGCGTAAAGGCGAAGAACTGT
TCACGGGCGTAGTTCCGATTCTGGTCGAGCTGGACGGCGATGTGAACGGTCATAAGTTTAGCGTTCGCGG
TGAAGGTGAGGGCGACGCGACCAACGGCAAACTGACCCTGAAGTTCATCTGCACCACCGGTAAACTGCCG
GTGCCTTGGCCGACCTTGGTGACGACGTTGACGTATGGCGTGCAGTGTTTTGCGCGTTATCCGGACCACA
TGAAACAACACGATTTCTTCAAATCTGCGATGCCGGAGGGTTACGTCCAGGAGCGTACCATTTCCTTCAA
GGATGATGGCTACTACAAAACTCGCGCAGAGGTTAAGTTTGAAGGTGACACGCTGGTCAATCGTATCGAA
TTGAAGGGTATCGACTTTAAAGAGGATGGTAACATTCTGGGCCATAAACTGGAGTATAACTTCAACAGCC
ATAATGTTTACATTACGGCAGACAAGCAAAAGAACGGCATCAAGGCCAATTTCAAGATTCGCCACAATGT
TGAGGACGGTAGCGTCCAACTGGCCGACCATTACCAGCAGAACACCCCAATTGGTGACGGTCCGGTTTTG
CTGCCGGATAATCACTATCTGAGCACCCAAAGCGTGCTGAGCAAAGATCCGAACGAAAAACGTGATCACA
TGGTCCTGCTGGAATTTGTGACCGCTGCGGGCATCACCCACGGTATGGATGAACTGTACAAATAATAATA
CTAGTAGCGGCCGCTGCAGTCCGGCAAAAAAGGGCAAGGTCTTGGACTCCTGTTGATAGATCCAGTAATG
ACCTCAGAACTCCATCTGGATTTGTTCAGAACGCTCGGTTGCCGCCGGGCGTTTTTTATTGGTGAGAATC
CAGGGGTCCCCAATAATTACGATTTAAATTTGTGTCTCAAAATCTCTGATGTTACATTGCACAAGATAAA
AATATATCATCATGAACAATAAAACTGTCTGGAATATGTCATCAGCGGTGGAGTGCAATGTCGTGCAATA
CGAATGGCGAAAAGCCGAGCTCATCGGTCAGCTTCTCAACCTTGGGGTTACCCCCGGCGGTGTGCTGCTG
GTCCACAGCTCCTTCCGTAGCGTCCGGCCCCTCGAAGATGGGCCACTTGGACTGATCGAGGCCCTGCGTG
CTGCGCTGGGTCCGGGAGGGACGCTCGTCATGCCCTCGTGGTCAGGTCTGGACGACGAGCCGTTCGATCC
TGCCACGTCGCCCGTTACACCGGACCTTGGAGTTGTCTCTGACACATTCTGGCGCCTGCCAAATGTAAAG
CGCAGCGCCCATCCATTTGCCTTTGCGGCAGCGGGGCCACAGGCAGAGCAGATCATCTCTGATCCATTGC
CCCTGCCACCTCACTCGCCTGCAAGCCCGGTCGCCCGTGTCCATGAACTCGATGGGCAGGTACTTCTCCT
CGGCGTGGGACACGATGCCAACACGACGCTGCATCTTGCCGAGTTGATGGCAAAGGTTCCCTATGGGGTG
CCGAGACACTGCACCATTCTTCAGGATGGCAAGTTGGTACGCGTCGATTATCTCGAGAATGACCACTGCT
GTGAGCGCTTTGCCTTGGCGGACAGGTGGCTCAAGGAGAAGAGCCTTCAGAAGGAAGGTCCAGTCGGTCA
TGCCTTTGCTCGGTTGATCCGCTCCCGCGACATTGTGGCGACAGCCCTGGGTCAACTGGGCCGAGATCCG
TTGATCTTCCTGCATCCGCCAGAGGCGGGATGCGAAGAATGCGATGCCGCTCGCCAGTCGATTGGCTGAG
CTCATAGTCCAATTGGACCGCGGTCCGCGCGTTGTCCTTTTCCGCTGCATAACCCTGCTTCGGGGTCATT
ATAGCGATTTTTTCGGTATATCCATCCTTTTTCGCACGATATACAGGATTTTGCCAAAGGGTTCGTGTAG
ACTTTCCTTGGTGTATCCAACGGCGTCAGCCGGGCAGGATAGGTGAAGTAGGCCCACCCGCGAGCGGGTG
TTCCTTCTTCACTGTCCCTTATTCGCACCTGGCGGTGCTCAACGGGAATCCTGCTCTGCGAGGCTGGCCG
TAGGCCGGCCCTAGAAATATTTTATCTGATTAATAAGATGATCTTCTTGAGATCGTTTTGGTCTGCGCGT
AATCTCTTGCTCTGAAAACG
